Addgene plasmid #78849: pGEX-4T1-USP11
Purpose: To purify GST-tagged recombinant USP11 protein
Depositing lab: Jaewhan Song. Depositing organization: Yonsei University. Publication: USP11-dependent selective cIAP2 deubiquitylation and stabilization determine sensitivity to Smac mimetics. Lee EW, Seong D, Seo J, Jeong M, Lee HK, Song J. Cell Death Differ. 2015 Sep;22(9):1463-76. doi: 10.1038/cdd.2014.234. Epub 2015 Jan 23. PubMed 25613375.
Backbone
  Vector backbone: pGEX-4T1
  Vector type: Bacterial Expression
Growth in bacteria
  Bacterial resistance: Ampicillin, 100 μg/mL
  Growth temperature: 37°C
  Growth strain: DH5alpha
  Copy number: Low Copy
Gene/Insert
  Gene/Insert name: USP11
  Species: H. sapiens (human)
  Entrez Gene: USP11 (a.k.a. UHX1)
  Promoter: tac
  Tag / fusion protein: GST (N terminal on backbone)
  Cloning method: Restriction Enzyme; 5′ cloning site unknown (unknown if destroyed); 3′ cloning site unknown (unknown if destroyed)
  Sequencing primers: 5′ pGEX 5'; 3′ pGEX 3'
Terms and licenses: Academic/Nonprofit Terms; Industry Terms: Not Available to Industry
How to cite: pGEX-4T1-USP11 was a gift from Jaewhan Song (Addgene plasmid # 78849 ; http://n2t.net/addgene:78849 ; RRID:Addgene_78849)
