[The description below was written by a language model from this plasmid's Addgene catalogue record.]
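Description:
pGEX-4T1-USP11 is a bacterial expression plasmid built on the pGEX-4T1 backbone for producing human USP11 (ubiquitin-specific peptidase 11, also known as UHX1) as a recombinant fusion protein in E. coli. It is selected with ampicillin and is recorded as a low-copy plasmid. No feature table accompanies the record, so the origin of replication and other backbone elements are not itemised here. The restriction sites used to insert the USP11 coding sequence are listed as unknown.

The USP11 insert sits downstream of, and in frame with, the glutathione S-transferase (GST) coding sequence supplied by the backbone, giving an N-terminally GST-tagged protein. Expression is driven by the tac promoter, a hybrid trp/lac promoter that is strong in E. coli and is typically induced with IPTG. The GST moiety allows the fusion to be captured on immobilised glutathione and eluted under mild conditions. Vectors of the pGEX-4T series generally carry a thrombin cleavage site between GST and the cloning site for removing the tag, although the record does not mention this feature for this particular construct.

The stated purpose is purification of GST-tagged recombinant USP11. USP11 is a deubiquitylating enzyme, and the associated study concerns its deubiquitylation and stabilisation of cIAP2 and how this affects sensitivity to Smac mimetics. Purified GST-USP11 would therefore suit in vitro work such as deubiquitylation assays or GST pull-down binding experiments, though the record does not specify which of these applications it was used for.
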