>Addgene plasmid #78849 | pGEX-4T1-USP11 | addgene partial sequence | sequence record 149971 | pGEX5 5'-GGGCTGGCAAGCCACGTTTGGTG-3'
GATCTGGTTCCGCGTGGATCCCCGGAATTCATGGCAGTAGCCCCGCGACTGTTTGGGGGGCTCTGCTTCC
GTTTCCGGGACCAGAATCCGGAAGTGGCTGTTGAGGGGCGTCTTCCAATCTCGCACAGCTGCGTTGGCTG
TAGAAGAGAACGGACGGCGATGGCGACGGTCGCAGCAAATCCAGCTGCTGCTGCGGCGGCTGTGGCGGCG
GCAGCGGCGGTGACTGAGGATAGAGAGCCACAGCACGAGGAGCTGCCAGGCCTGGACAGCCAGTGGCGCC
AGATAGAAAACGGCGAGAGTGGGCGAGAACGTCCACTGCGGGCCGGCGAAAGCTGGTTCCTTGTGGAGAA
GCACTGGTATAAGCAGTGGGAGGCATACGTGCAGGGAGGGGACCAGGACTCCAGCACCTTCCCTGGCTGC
ATCAACAATGCCACACTCTTTCAAGATGAGATAAACTGGCGCCTCAAGGAGGGACTGGTGGAAGGCGAGG
ATTATGTGCTGCTCCCAGCAGCTGCTTGGCATTACCTGGTCAGCTGGTATGGTCTAGAGCATGGCCAGCC
ACCCATTGAACGCAAGGTCATAGAGCTGCCCAACATCCAGAAGGTCGAAGTGTACCCAGTAGAACTGCTG
CTTGTCCGGCACAATGATTTGGGCAAATCTCACACTGTTCAGTTCAGCCATACCGATTCTATTGGCCTAG
TATTGCGCACAGCTCGGGAGCGGTTTCTGGTGGAGCCCCAGGAAGACACTCGGCTTTGGGCCAAGAACTC
AGAAGGCTCTTTGGATAGGTTGTATGACACACACATCACGGTTCTCGATGCGGCCCTTGAGACTGGGCAG
TTGATCATCATGGAGACCCGCAAGAAAGATGGCACTTGGCCCAGCGCACAGCTGCATGTCATGAACAACA
ACATGTCGGAAGAGGATGAG
