>Addgene plasmid #78849 | pGEX-4T1-USP11 | addgene partial sequence | sequence record 149972 | pGEX3 5'-CCGGGAGCTGCATGTGTCAGAGG-3'
ACGCGCGAGGCAGATCGTCAGTCAGTCACGATGCGGCCGCTCGAGTCAATTAACATCCATGAACTCAGAG
CTGGGTGGGGAGCTGCAGGCAGGGGAGGCTGGGGCGCCAGATGAGCCGGCCGGGGACAGCAGGCGTCGCG
CCACGTCCTGGCGTTGGTAGAAGAGGACATAGGCTGCCTTGGACTCGATCTGATTCTCATTGACAGGGGA
GACGCTGTTGTCATCAAAGTAGTGCCACTGGCCGCTGTCCTTGTTGCAGGCAAATGTTGTGTAGTGTCCA
TCACGCATGCCCCCATAATGGTTGGAAACCGCGATGAGGTCATATTTGTACAGCTCCGGATTCGACTCAT
TCTGTGGCTGGATGACAAACTCAGAGAAGTCCAGGTCCCGGATAGGAAACTCCACGAGGGTGTCCAGCTT
CTCTCGGGAGAACTTGGTGTAGGAAAAGCGTTTCAGGTGGATGATGAGAATCTCCGGCAGCATCCACAGG
TCCAGCTTCTTGGTTGCCAGCTGGTGCTGCTTGCAGGAAGGGCAGTACCAGGGGTTTTCCTTCTCCAGGG
TCTCCACAGTGGTGAAGAGCTCAATGCACTCCTGCAGCCGCACGGGAGCCTTCTTCATCACGTACCCGAC
GCAGTCATGCTTCACGTAGCCCTCAGCCTCTACCTCGTCATAGTAACGCTTCTTCATCTCTGGCTCCCAG
TCGATAGCAATGTACGGCTGGGCATGGACTTCTTCAGGGGAGGTTGTGCGGTCGCTGGTCCCATTGGAGT
TCACCGTCTGCAGGGTGAACAGCTGCTTGCGTCGTCGCCTTGGGG
